Addgene plasmid #53669: SOCS4B-c002
Purpose: bacterial expression plasmid
Depositing lab: Nicola Burgess-Brown. Depositing organization: University of Oxford.
Backbone
  Vector backbone: pNIC28-Bsa4
  Backbone manufacturer: SGC
  Vector type: Bacterial Expression
Growth in bacteria
  Bacterial resistance: Kanamycin, 50 μg/mL
  Growth temperature: 37°C
  Growth strain: Mach1
  Growth instructions: BL21(DE3)-R3 is recommended for expression
  Copy number: High Copy
Gene/Insert
  Gene/Insert name: SOCS4B (alt name: gi|40807480)
  Mutation: Bacterial expression for structure determination; may not be full ORF, see comments
  Tag / fusion protein: His6-TEV (N terminal on insert)
  Cloning method: Ligation Independent Cloning
  Sequencing primers: 5′ T7; 3′ T7-term
Terms and licenses: Academic/Nonprofit Terms; Industry Terms: Not Available to Industry
Depositor comments: T7/lac regulated, N-terminal His-tag, TEV, LIC cloning using BsaI cleavage/T4 polymerase, SacB stuffer fragment, pET28 backbone. http://www.thesgc.org/structures/2IZV/
How to cite: SOCS4B-c002 was a gift from Nicola Burgess-Brown (Addgene plasmid # 53669 ; http://n2t.net/addgene:53669 ; RRID:Addgene_53669)
