[The description below was written by a language model from this plasmid's Addgene catalogue record.]
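Description:
SOCS4B-c002 is a bacterial expression plasmid built in pNIC28-Bsa4, a pET28-derived vector from the Structural Genomics Consortium designed for ligation-independent cloning. It is maintained in E. coli as a high-copy plasmid under kanamycin selection. A standard cloning strain is used for propagation, and a BL21(DE3) derivative is recommended for protein production because it supplies the T7 RNA polymerase that the vector's promoter requires.

The insert encodes SOCS4 (suppressor of cytokine signaling 4), listed in the record as SOCS4B. The source species is not explicitly stated. The construct was designed for structure determination, and the record notes that it may not contain the full open reading frame, so it probably encodes a truncated or domain-level fragment whose boundaries are not given. Expression is driven by a T7 promoter under lac operator control, which allows inducible expression, and the T7 and T7-terminator sequencing primers indicate that the cassette ends in a T7 terminator.

The protein carries an N-terminal hexahistidine tag followed by a TEV protease cleavage site. This allows purification by immobilised metal affinity chromatography and subsequent removal of the tag.

In the parental vector, the cloning site holds a SacB stuffer fragment flanked by BsaI sites. BsaI digestion followed by T4 DNA polymerase treatment generates the single-stranded overhangs for LIC, and the insert replaces the stuffer. SacB provides sucrose-based counter-selection against uncut vector.

The plasmid is typically used for recombinant production of SOCS4 protein for crystallography and related biochemical or biophysical studies. No feature table or sequence annotation was provided, so element positions and sizes cannot be given.
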