>Addgene plasmid #53669 | SOCS4B-c002 | depositor partial sequence | sequence record 83796 | insert sequence
ATGCACCATCATCATCATCATTCTTCTGGTGTAGATCTGGGTACCGAGAACCTGTACTTCCAATCCATGC
TTGTACCAGACCTCCTTCAGATCAATAACAACCCATGTTACTGGGGAGTGATGGATAAATACGCAGCCGA
AGCACTACTGGAAGGAAAACCAGAGGGTACCTTTTTACTTCGAGACTCAGCACAGGAAGACTATTTATTC
TCTGTTAGTTTTAGACGCTATAGTCGTTCTCTTCATGCTAGAATTGAACAGTGGAATCACAACTTTAGCT
TTGATGCACATGACCCCTGTGTCTTCCATTCTCCTGACATTACTGGGCTCCTAGAACATTATAAGGACCC
AAGCGCCTGTATGTTCTTTGAACCACTTCTATCCACTCCCTTAATTCGGACTTTCCCTTTTTCCCTGCAG
CATATATGCAGAACAGTTATTTGTAACTGTACAACTTATGATGGCATCGATGCCCTTCCAATTCCTTCTT
CTATGAAATTATATCTGAAGGAATATCATTATAAATCAAAAGTTAGAGTACTCAGGATTGATGCACCAGA
ATGACAGTAAAGGTGGATACGGATCCGAA
