>Addgene plasmid #53669 | SOCS4B-c002 | addgene partial sequence | sequence record 86659 | T7 5'-TAATACGACTCACTATAGGG-3'
AATAATTTTGTTTAACTTTAAGAAGGAGATATACATATGCACCATCATCATCATCATTCTTCTGGTGTAG
ATCTGGGTACCGAGAACCTGTACTTCCAATCCATGCTTGTACCAGACCTCCTTCAGATCAATAACAACCC
ATGTTACTGGGGAGTGATGGATAAATACGCAGCCGAAGCACTACTGGAAGGAAAACCAGAGGGTACCTTT
TTACTTCGAGACTCAGCACAGGAAGACTATTTATTCTCTGTTAGTTTTAGACGCTATAGTCGTTCTCTTC
ATGCTAGAATTGAACAGTGGAATCACAACTTTAGCTTTGATGCACATGACCCCTGTGTCTTCCATTCTCC
TGACATTACTGGGCTCCTAGAACATTATAAGGACCCAAGCGCCTGTATGTTCTTTGAACCACTTCTATCC
ACTCCCTTAATTCGGACTTTCCCTTTTTCCCTGCAGCATATATGCAGAACAGTTATTTGTAACTGTACAA
CTTATGATGGCATCGATGCCCTTCCAATTCCTTCTTCTATGAAATTATATCTGAAGGAATATCATTATAA
ATCAAAAGTTAGAGTACTCAGGATTGATGCACCAGAATGACAGTAAAGGTGGATACGGATCCGAATTCGA
GCTCCGTCGACAAGCTTGCGGCCGCACTCGAGCACCACCACCACCACCACTGAGATCCGGCTGCTAACAA
AGCCCGAAAGGAAGCTGAGTTGGCTGCTGCCACCGCTGAGCAATAACTAGCATAACCCCTTGGGGCCTCT
AAACGGGTCTTGAGGGGTTTTTTGCTGAAAGGAGGAACTATATCCGGATTGGCGAATGGG
[124 nt withheld, positions 831-954]
CGCCGG
